Addgene plasmid #173394: RVD-TC3
Purpose: One-step assembly of custom RVD arrays to construct DdCBE, TALE, etc.
Depositing lab: Bin Shen. Depositing organization: Nanjing Medical University. Publication: Precision modeling of mitochondrial diseases in zebrafish via DdCBE-mediated mtDNA base editing. Guo J, Zhang X, Chen X, Sun H, Dai Y, Wang J, Qian X, Tan L, Lou X, Shen B. Cell Discov. 2021 Sep 3;7(1):78. doi: 10.1038/s41421-021-00307-9. PubMed 34480028.
Backbone
  Vector backbone: TetR T vector
  Vector type: Unspecified
Growth in bacteria
  Bacterial resistance: Tetracycline, 10 μg/mL
  Growth temperature: 37°C
  Growth strain: DH5alpha
  Copy number: High Copy
Gene/Insert
  Gene/Insert name: NG-HD dimer RVD at Position3
  Species: Synthetic
  Mutation: no
  Cloning method: Restriction Enzyme; 5′ cloning site Unknown (unknown if destroyed)
Terms and licenses: Academic/Nonprofit Terms; Industry Terms: Not Available to Industry
Depositor comments: RVD is inserted into TA site of TetR T vector
How to cite: RVD-TC3 was a gift from Bin Shen (Addgene plasmid # 173394 ; http://n2t.net/addgene:173394 ; RRID:Addgene_173394)
