[The description below was written by a language model from this plasmid's Addgene catalogue record and pLannotate feature annotations shown in this document.]
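Description:
RVD-TC3 is a small (about 2.6 kb) bacterial module plasmid that belongs to a library of parts for one-step assembly of custom TALE repeat arrays. It is built on a tetracycline-resistant T vector ("TetR T vector"), with the insert placed at the TA cloning site. The plasmid is propagated in E. coli from a high-copy ColE1/pUC-type origin. Selection relies on the TcR tetracycline efflux gene, which is driven by its own tet promoter. The annotation also picks up a T7 promoter, a short fragment of a kanamycin resistance gene and a short RSF origin fragment. These fragments appear to be leftovers from the backbone's construction rather than functional elements.

The payload is a synthetic dimer of two TALE repeats carrying the repeat-variable diresidues NG and HD, designated for position 3 of the array. In the standard TALE code NG recognises thymine and HD recognises cytosine, which matches the "TC3" in the name. The automated feature table does not annotate the repeat units themselves. They presumably lie in the unannotated region near the T7 promoter, but the record does not give their coordinates or the flanking restriction sites used for assembly.

The plasmid has no eukaryotic promoter or expression elements, so it serves purely as a donor of a positional repeat module. This module is combined with other position-specific dimers to build DNA-binding arrays in a destination vector. The stated applications are construction of DdCBEs (DddA-derived cytosine base editors), TALEs and related proteins, and the associated work used such editors for mitochondrial DNA base editing to model mitochondrial disease in zebrafish.
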