Features (pLannotate 1.2.2; 6 found; start..end, strand, type, name):
    402..420     +  promoter       T7 promoter: promoter for bacteriophage T7 RNA polymerase
    423..497     -  CDS            KanR (fragment): aminoglycoside phosphotransferase; aphA-3; confers resistance to kanamycin
    595..1785    -  CDS            TcR: tetracycline efflux protein; tet; confers resistance to tetracycline
   1833..1861    -  promoter       tet promoter: E. coli promoter for tetracycline efflux protein gene
   1877..1916    +  rep_origin     RSF ori (fragment): Plasmids containing the RSF 1030 origin of replication can be propagated in E. coli cells that contain additional plasmids with compatible origins.
   1988..2576    -  rep_origin     ori: high-copy-number ColE1/pMB1/pBR322/pUC origin of replication
>Addgene plasmid #173394 | RVD-TC3 | addgene full sequence | sequence record 361447 | Addgene NGS Result
GTCTGACGCTCAGTGGAACGACGCGTAACTCACGTTAAGGGATTTTGGTCATGGGTGGCTCGACCAGATA
TGGTCTCGTGGTAGCGATTGCTAGTAATGGGGGTGGCAAACAGGCTCTTGAGACTGTTCAGCGCCTTCTA
CCAGTTCTCTGTCAAGCCCACGGCCTGACGCCCGAGCAAGTTGTAGCGATTGCTAGTCATGACGGTGGCA
AACAGGCTCTTGAAACCGTCCAACGCCTTCTACCAGTTCTCTGTCAAGCCCACGGACTAACCCCAGCGCA
AGTTGTAGTGAGACCAGCTTTGGTCTAGAGGAGGCATGATGATATATTTTTATCTTGTGCAATGTAACAT
CAGAGATTTTGAGACACGGGCCAGAGCTGCCAGGAAACAGCTATGACCATGTAATACGACTCACTATAGG
GGATATTTTATTTTCTCCCAATCAGGCTTGATCCCCAGTAAGTCAAAAAATAGCTCGACATACTGTTCTT
CCCCGATCAAGGGTTGGTTTGCGCATTCACAGTTCTCCGCAAGAATTGATTGGCTCCAATTCTTGGAGTG
GTGAATCCGTTAGCGAGGTGCCGCCGGCTTCCATTCAGGTCGAGGTGGCCCGGCTCCATGCACCGCGACG
CAACGCGGGGAGGCAGACAAGGTATAGGGCGGCGCCTACAATCCATGCCAACCCGTTCCATGTGCTCGCC
GAGGCGGCATAAATCGCCGTGACGATCAGCGGTCCAATGATCGAAGTTAGGCTGGTAAGAGCCGCGAGCG
ATCCTTGAAGCTGTCCCTGATGGTCGTCATCTACCTGCCTGGACAGCATGGCCTGCAACGCGGGCATCCC
GATGCCGCCGGAAGCGAGAAGAATCATAATGGGGAAGGCCATCCAGCCTCGCGTCGCGAACGCCAGCAAG
ACGTAGCCCAGCGCGTCGGCCGCCATGCCGGCGATAATGGCCTGCTTCTCGCCGAAACGTTTGGTGGCGG
GACCAGTGACGAAGGCTTGAGCGAGGGCGTGCAAGATTCCGAATACCGCAAGCGACAGGCCGATCATCGT
CGCGCTCCAGCGAAAGCGGTCCTCGCCGAAAATGACCCAGAGCGCTGCCGGCACCTGTCCTACGAGTTGC
ATGATAAAGAAGACAGTCATAAGTGCGGCGACGATAGTCATGCCCCGCGCCCACCGGAAGGAGCTGACTG
GGTTGAAGGCTCTCAAGGGCATGGGTCGGCGCTCTCCCTTATGCGACTCCTGCATTAGGAAGCAGCCCAG
TAGTAGGTTGAGGCCGTTGAGCACCGCCGCCGCAAGGAATGGTGCATGTAAGGAGATGGCGCCCAACAGT
CCCCCGGCCACGGGGCCTGCCACCATACCCACGCCGAAACAAGCGCTCATGAGCCCGAAGTGGCGAGCCC
GATCTTCCCCATCGGTGATGTCGGCGATATAGGCGCCAGCAACCGCACCTGTGGCGCCGGTGATGCCGGC
CACGATGCGTCCGGCGTAGAGAATCCACAGGACGGGTGTGGTCGCCATGATCGCGTAGTCGATAGTGGCT
CCAAGTAGCGAAGCGAGCAGGACTGGGCGGCGGCCAAAGCGGTCGGACAGTGCTCCGAGAACGGGTGCGC
ATAGAAATTGCATCAACGCATATAGCGCTAGCAGCACGCCATAGTGACTGGCGATGCTGTCGGAATGGAC
GATATCCCGCAAGAGGCCCGGCAGTACCGGCATAACCAAGCCTATGCCTACAGCATCCAGGGTGACGGTG
CCGAGGATGACGATGAGCGCATTGTTAGATTTCATACACGGTGCCTGACTGCGTTAGCAATTTAACTGTG
ATAAACTACCGCATTAAAGCTAATCGATGATAAGCTGTCAAACATGAGAATTAATTCATGTTCTTTCCTG
CGTTATCCCCTGATTCTGTGGATAACGCAGGAAAGAACATGTGAGCAAAAGGCCAGCAAAAGGCCAGGAA
CCGTAAAAAGGCCGCGTTGCTGGCGTTTTTCCATAGGCTCCGCCCCCCTGACGAGCATCACAAAAATCGA
CGCTCAAGTCAGAGGTGGCGAAACCCGACAGGACTATAAAGATACCAGGCGTTTCCCCCTGGAAGCTCCC
TCGTGCGCTCTCCTGTTCCGACCCTGCCGCTTACCGGATACCTGTCCGCCTTTCTCCCTTCGGGAAGCGT
GGCGCTTTCTCATAGCTCACGCTGTAGGTATCTCAGTTCGGTGTAGGTCGTTCGCTCCAAGCTGGGCTGT
GTGCACGAACCCCCCGTTCAGCCCGACCGCTGCGCCTTATCCGGTAACTATCGTCTTGAGTCCAACCCGG
TAAGACACGACTTATCGCCACTGGCAGCAGCCACTGGTAACAGGATTAGCAGAGCGAGGTATGTAGGCGG
TGCTACAGAGTTCTTGAAGTGGTGGCCTAACTACGGCTACACTAGAAGAACAGTATTTGGTATCTGCGCT
CTGCTGAAGCCAGTTACCTTCGGAAAAAGAGTTGGTAGCTCTTGATCCGGCAAACAAACCACCGCTGGTA
GCGGTGGTTTTTTTGTTTGCAAGCAGCAGATTACGCGCAGAAAAAAAGGATCTCAAGAAGATCCTTTGAT
CTTTTCTACGGG
