>Addgene plasmid #173394 | RVD-TC3 | depositor partial sequence | sequence record 336349 | RVD flanked by two Bsa I sites
GGTCTCGTGGTAGCGATTGCTAGTAATGGGGGTGGCAAACAGGCTCTTGAGACTGTTCAGCGCCTTCTAC
CAGTTCTCTGTCAAGCCCACGGCCTGACGCCCGAGCAAGTTGTAGCGATTGCTAGTCATGACGGTGGCAA
ACAGGCTCTTGAAACCGTCCAACGCCTTCTACCAGTTCTCTGTCAAGCCCACGGACTAACCCCAGCGCAA
GTTGTAGTGAGACC
